>Addgene plasmid #188427 | pGP8GF-AtTIR1 | addgene full sequence | sequence record 370256 | Addgene NGS Result
AGAGCAGAAAGCCCTAGTAAAGCGTATTACAAATGAAACCAAGATTCAGATTGCGATCTCTTTAAAGGGT
GGTCCCCTAGCGATAGAGCACTCGATCTTCCCAGAAAAAGAGGCAGAAGCAGTAGCAGAACAGGCCACAC
AATCGCAAGTGATTAACGTCCACACAGGTATAGGGTTTCTGGACCATATGATACATGCTCTGGCCAAGCA
TTCCGGCTGGTCGCTAATCGTTGAGTGCATTGGTGACTTACACATAGACGACCATCACACCACTGAAGAC
TGCGGGATTGCTCTCGGTCAAGCTTTTAAAGAGGCCCTAGGGGCCGTGCGTGGAGTAAAAAGGTTTGGAT
CAGGATTTGCGCCTTTGGATGAGGCACTTTCCAGAGCGGTGGTAGATCTTTCGAACAGGCCGTACGCAGT
TGTCGAACTTGGTTTGCAAAGGGAGAAAGTAGGAGATCTCTCTTGCGAGATGATCCCGCATTTTCTTGAA
AGCTTTGCAGAGGCTAGCAGAATTACCCTCCACGTTGATTGTCTGCGAGGCAAGAATGATCATCACCGTA
GTGAGAGTGCGTTCAAGGCTCTTGCGGTTGCCATAAGAGAAGCCACCTCGCCCAATGGTACCAACGATGT
TCCCTCCACCAAAGGTGTTCTTATGTAGGCGAATTTCTTATGATTTATGATTTTTATTATTAAATAAGTT
ATAAAAAAAATAAGTGTATACAAATTTTAAAGTGACTCTTAGGTTTTAAAACGAAAATTCTTATTCTTGA
GTAACTCTTTCCTGTAGGTCAGGTTGCTTTCTCAGGTATAGCATGAGGTCGCTCTTATTGACCACACCTC
AGTTTATCATTATCAATACTCGCCATTTCAAAGAATACGTAAATAATTAATAGTAGTGATTTTCCTAACT
TTATTTAGTCAAAAAATTAGCCTTTTAATTCTGCTGTAACCCGTACATGCCCAAAATAGGGGGCGGGTTA
CACAGAATATATAACATCGTAGGTGTCTGGGTGAACAGTTTATTCCTGGCATCCACTAAATATAATGGAG
CCCGCTTTTTAAGCTGGCATCCAGAAAAAAAAAGAATCCCAGCACCAAAATATTGTTTTCTTCACCAACC
ATCAGTTCATAGGTCCATTCTCTTAGCGCAACTACAGAGAACAGGGGCACAAACAGGCAAAAAACGGGCA
CAACCTCAATGGAGTGATGCAACCTGCCTGGAGTAAATGATGACACAAGGCAATTGACCCACGCATGTAT
CTATCTCATTTTCTTACACCTTCTATTACCTTCTGCTCTCTCTGATTTGGAAAAAGCTGAAAAAAAAGGT
TGAAACCAGTTCCCTGAAATTATTCCCCTACTTGACTAATAAGTATATAAAGACGGTAGGTATTGATTGT
AATTCTGTAAATCTATTTCTTAAACTTCTTAAATTCTACTTTTATAGTTAGTCTTTTTTTTAGTTTTAAA
ACACCAGAACTTAGTTTCGACGGATTCTAGAACTAGTGGATCCCCCATCACAAAATGCAGAAGCGAATAG
CCTTGTCGTTTCCAGAAGAGGTACTAGAGCATGTGTTCTCGTTTATTCAGCTGGATAAGGATAGGAACTC
AGTCTCTCTGGTGTGCAAGTCATGGTACGAGATCGAGCGGTGGTGCAGGAGGAAAGTCTTCATCGGGAAC
TGCTACGCCGTGAGTCCAGCGACGGTGATTAGGAGGTTCCCGAAAGTGAGATCCGTGGAGCTTAAAGGAA
AACCTCACTTTGCTGACTTTAATTTGGTACCTGACGGATGGGGAGGTTACGTGTATCCATGGATTGAGGC
CATGTCTTCGTCTTACACGTGGCTTGAAGAGATAAGGCTGAAGAGGATGGTGGTCACCGACGATTGCTTG
GAGCTCATAGCCAAGTCTTTTAAGAATTTTAAGGTTCTTGTGCTTTCTTCCTGCGAAGGCTTCTCCACCG
ATGGTCTCGCTGCTATCGCTGCCACTTGCAGGAATCTGAAAGAGCTTGACTTACGAGAGAGTGATGTTGA
CGACGTTAGTGGCCACTGGCTTAGCCATTTCCCAGATACATACACTTCTTTGGTATCACTCAATATATCT
TGCTTAGCATCTGAGGTCAGTTTCTCTGCTCTGGAAAGGCTGGTGACTAGGTGTCCCAATCTCAAGTCTC
TCAAGCTTAACCGAGCTGTTCCACTTGAAAAATTGGCTACTTTACTTCAAAGAGCACCTCAATTGGAGGA
ATTGGGCACTGGTGGGTACACTGCAGAAGTGCGACCAGATGTTTACTCTGGTTTATCTGTAGCGCTCTCT
GGGTGCAAGGAATTGAGGTGCTTATCTGGATTTTGGGATGCTGTTCCTGCCTATCTTCCAGCAGTTTATT
CGGTTTGCAGTCGGCTTACAACTTTGAATCTGAGTTATGCAACAGTCCAGAGCTATGATCTTGTCAAGCT
TCTTTGTCAATGCCCTAAACTGCAGCGCCTCTGGGTGCTTGACTACATCGAGGATGCTGGTCTTGAGGTG
CTTGCTTCAACCTGCAAGGACCTACGCGAGCTGAGAGTGTTTCCGTCCGAGCCTTTTGTCATGGAACCAA
ATGTGGCATTGACGGAACAGGGGCTTGTCTCCGTCTCCATGGGCTGTCCAAAACTCGAGTCGGTTCTCTA
CTTCTGCCGTCAAATGACCAATGCTGCATTGATAACCATTGCTAGGAACCGTCCCAACATGACTCGCTTC
CGTTTGTGCATCATTGAGCCAAAAGCCCCAGACTATCTGACTCTAGAGCCACTGGATATTGGATTTGGAG
CCATAGTAGAGCACTGCAAGGATCTCCGTCGCCTCTCTCTATCTGGCCTCTTGACCGACAAGGTTTTTGA
ATACATTGGGACATATGCCAAGAAGATGGAAATGCTCTCAGTGGCATTTGCAGGAGACAGTGACTTAGGC
ATGCATCATGTTTTGTCCGGGTGCGATAGCTTGAGGAAACTAGAGATAAGGGACTGCCCGTTTGGAGACA
AGGCGCTTTTGGCCAATGCTTCAAAGCTGGAGACAATGCGATCCCTTTGGATGTCTTCTTGTTCCGTGAG
TTTTGGAGCCTGCAAGTTACTAGGACAGAAGATGCCAAAGCTGAATGTGGAAGTCATCGATGAACGGGGT
GCACCGGACTCGAGACCAGAGAGCTGCCCTGTTGAGAGAGTCTTCATATACCGAACAGTGGCTGGTCCTC
GATTTGACATGCCTGGCTTCGTCTGGAACATGGACCAAGACTCAACAATGAGGTTTTCCAGGCAAATCAT
TACTACTAACGGATTAGGATCTGGTGGAGATTACAAGGATCATGATGGTGATTACAAGGATCACGACATC
GACTACAAGGATGACGATGACAAGCACCATCATCACCACCATTGATTCTATGTCAGGCTCCCTTATACAC
AGCCAGTCTGCAGGTCGACCATAGTGACTGGATATGTTGTGTTTTACAGTATTATGTAGTCTGTTTTTTA
TGCAAAATCTAATTTAATATATTGATATTTATATCATTTTACGTTTCTCGTTCAGCTTTCTTGTACAAAG
TGGTGATGGGCTGCAGGAATTCGATTTCAAGCTTATCGATACCGTCGACCTCGAGTCATGTAATTAGTTA
TGTCACGCTTACATTCACGCCCTCCCCCCACATCCGCTCTAACCGAAAAGGAAGGAGTTAGACAACCTGA
AGTCTAGGTCCCTATTTATTTTTTTATAGTTATGTTAGTATTAAGAACGTTATTTATATTTCAAATTTTT
CTTTTTTTTCTGTACAGACGCGTGTACGCATGTAACATTATACTGAAAACCTTGCTTGAGAAGGTTTTGG
GACGCTCGAAGGCTTTAATTTGTGACACCGATTATTTAAAGCTGCAGCATACGATATATATACATGTGTA
TATATGTATACCTATGAATGTCAGTAAGTATGTATACGAACAGTATGATACTGAAGATGACAAGGTAATG
CATCATTCTATACGTGTCATTCTGAACGAGGCGCGCTTTCCTTTTTTCTTTTTGCTTTTTCTTTTTTTTT
CTCTTGAACTCGAGAAAAAAAATATAAAAGAGATGGAGGAACGGGAAAAAGTTAGTTGTGGTGATAGGTG
GCAAGTGGTATTCCGTAAGAACAACAAGAAAAGCATTTCATATTATGGCTGAACTGAGCGAACAAGTGCA
AAATTTAAGCATCAACGACAACAACGAGAATGGTTATGTTCCTCCTCACTTAAGAGGAAAACCAAGAAGT
GCCAGAAATAACAGTAGCAACTACAATAACAACAACGGCGGCTACAACGGTGGCCGTGGCGGTGGCAGCT
TCTTTAGCAACAACCGTCGTGGTGGTTACGGCAACGGTGGTTTCTTCGGTGGAAACAACGGTGGCAGCAG
ATCTAACGGCCGTTCTGGTGGTAGATGGATCGATGGCAAACATGTCCCAGCTCCAAGAAACGAAAAGGCC
GAGATCGCCATATTTGGTGTCCCCGAGGATCCAAATTTCCAATCTTCTGGTATTAACTTCGATAACTACG
ATGATATTCCAGTGGACGCCTCTGGTAAGGATGTTCCTGAACCAATCACAGAATTTACCTCACCTCCATT
GGACGGATTGTTATTGGAAAACATCAAATTGGCCCGTTTCACCAAGCCAACACCTGTGCAAAAATACTCC
GTCCCTATCGTTGCCAACGGCAGAGATTTGATGGCCTGTGCGCAGACCGGTTCTGGTAAGACTGGTGGGT
TTTTATTCCCAGTGTTGTCCGAATCATTTAAGACTGGACCATCTCCTCAACCAGAGTCTCAAGGCTCCTT
TTACCAAAGAAAGGCCTACCCAACTGCTGTCATTATGGCTCCAGTTTAAACCATGGTCATAGCTGTTTCC
TGTGTGAAATTGTTATCCGCTCACAATTCCACACAACATACGAGCCGGAAGCATAAAGTGTAAAGCCTGG
GGTGCCTAATGAGTGAGCTAACTCACATTAATTGCGTTGCGCTCACTGCCCGCTTTCCAGTCGGGAAACC
TGTCGTGCCAGCTGCATTAATGAATCGGCCAACGCGCGGGGAGAGGCGGTTTGCGTATTGGGCGCTCTTC
CGCTTCCTCGCTCACTGACTCGCTGCGCTCGGTCGTTCGGCTGCGGCGAGCGGTATCAGCTCACTCAAAG
GCGGTAATACGGTTATCCACAGAATCAGGGGATAACGCAGGAAAGAACATGTGAGCAAAAGGCCAGCAAA
AGGCCAGGAACCGTAAAAAGGCCGCGTTGCTGGCGTTTTTCCATAGGCTCCGCCCCCCTGACGAGCATCA
CAAAAATCGACGCTCAAGTCAGAGGTGGCGAAACCCGACAGGACTATAAAGATACCAGGCGTTTCCCCCT
GGAAGCTCCCTCGTGCGCTCTCCTGTTCCGACCCTGCCGCTTACCGGATACCTGTCCGCCTTTCTCCCTT
CGGGAAGCGTGGCGCTTTCTCATAGCTCACGCTGTAGGTATCTCAGTTCGGTGTAGGTCGTTCGCTCCAA
GCTGGGCTGTGTGCACGAACCCCCCGTTCAGCCCGACCGCTGCGCCTTATCCGGTAACTATCGTCTTGAG
TCCAACCCGGTAAGACACGACTTATCGCCACTGGCAGCAGCCACTGGTAACAGGATTAGCAGAGCGAGGT
ATGTAGGCGGTGCTACAGAGTTCTTGAAGTGGTGGCCTAACTACGGCTACACTAGAAGAACAGTATTTGG
TATCTGCGCTCTGCTGAAGCCAGTTACCTTCGGAAAAAGAGTTGGTAGCTCTTGATCCGGCAAACAAACC
ACCGCTGGTAGCGGTGGTTTTTTTGTTTGCAAGCAGCAGATTACGCGCAGAAAAAAAGGATCTCAAGAAG
ATCCTTTGATCTTTTCTACGGGGTCTGACGCTCAGTGGAACGAAAACTCACGTTAAGGGATTTTGGTCAT
GAGATTATCAAAAAGGATCTTCACCTAGATCCTTTTAAATTAAAAATGAAGTTTTAAATCAATCTAAAGT
ATATATGAGTAAACTTGGTCTGACAGTTACCAATGCTTAATCAGTGAGGCACCTATCTCAGCGATCTGTC
TATTTCGTTCATCCATAGTTGCCTGACTCCCCGTCGTGTAGATAACTACGATACGGGAGGGCTTACCATC
TGGCCCCAGTGCTGCAATGATACCGCGAGATCCACGCTCACCGGCTCCAGATTTATCAGCAATAAACCAG
CCAGCCGGAAGGGCCGAGCGCAGAAGTGGTCCTGCAACTTTATCCGCCTCCATCCAGTCTATTAATTGTT
GCCGGGAAGCTAGAGTAAGTAGTTCGCCAGTTAATAGTTTGCGCAACGTTGTTGCCATTGCTACAGGCAT
CGTGGTGTCACGCTCGTCGTTTGGTATGGCTTCATTCAGCTCCGGTTCCCAACGATCAAGGCGAGTTACA
TGATCCCCCATGTTGTGCAAAAAAGCGGTTAGCTCCTTCGGTCCTCCGATCGTTGTCAGAAGTAAGTTGG
CCGCAGTGTTATCACTCATGGTTATGGCAGCACTGCATAATTCTCTTACTGTCATGCCATCCGTAAGATG
CTTTTCTGTGACTGGTGAGTACTCAACCAAGTCATTCTGAGAATAGTGTATGCGGCGACCGAGTTGCTCT
TGCCCGGCGTCAATACGGGATAATACCGCGCCACATAGCAGAACTTTAAAAGTGCTCATCATTGGAAAAC
GTTCTTCGGGGCGAAAACTCTCAAGGATCTTACCGCTGTTGAGATCCAGTTCGATGTAACCCACTCGTGC
ACCCAACTGATCTTCAGCATCTTTTACTTTCACCAGCGTTTCTGGGTGAGCAAAAACAGGAAGGCAAAAT
GCCGCAAAAAAGGGAATAAGGGCGACACGGAAATGTTGAATACTCATACTCTTCCTTTTTCAATATTATT
GAAGCATTTATCAGGGTTATTGTCTCATGAGCGGATACATATTTGAATGTATTTAGAAAAATAAACAAAT
AGGGGTTCCGCGCACATTTCCCCGAAAAGTGCCACCTGACGTCTAAGAAACCATTATTATCATGACATTA
ACCTATAAAAATAGGCGTATCACGAGGCCCTTTCGTCTCGCGCGTTTCGGTGATGACGGTGAAAACCTCT
GACACATGCAGCTCCCGGAGACGGTCACAGCTTGTCTGTAAGCGGATGCCGGGAGCAGACAAGCCCGTCA
GGGCGCGTCAGCGGGTGTTGGCGGGTGTCGGGGCTGGCTTAACTATGCGGCATCAGAGCAGATTGTACTG
AGAGTGCACCATAATTCGTTTAAACCGTTTTAAGAGCTTGGTGAGCGCTAGGAGTCACTGCCAGGTATCG
TTTGAACACGGCATTAGTCAGGGAAGTCATAACACAGTCCTTTCCCGCAATTTTCTTTTTCTATTACTCT
TGGCCTCCTCTAGTACACTCTATATTTTTTTATGCCTCGGTAATGATTTTCATTTTTTTTTTTCCACCTA
GCGGATGACTCTTTTTTTTTCTTAGCGATTGGCATTATCACATAATGAATTATACATTATATAAAGTAAT
GTGATTTCTTCGAAGAATATACTAAAAAATGAGCAGGCAAGATAAACGAAGGCAAAGATGAC
Features (pLannotate 1.2.2; 22 found; start..end, strand, type, name):
    659..824     +  terminator     ADH1 terminator: S. cerevisiae ADH1; transcription terminator for the S. cerevisiae alcohol dehydrogenase 1 (ADH1) gene
    847..1490    +  promoter       GAP promoter: S. cerevisiae TDH3; promoter for glyceraldehyde-3-phosphate dehydrogenase
   1496..1516    +  misc_feature   MCS (fragment): pBluescript multiple cloning site
   1525..3306    +  CDS            TIR1: TIR1_ARATH - Also known as FBL1, WEI1. Experimental evidence at protein level: Swiss-Prot protein existence level 1. Auxin receptor that mediates Aux/IAA proteins proteasomal degradation and auxin-regulated transcription. The SCF(TIR1) E3 ubiquitin ligase complex is involved in auxin-mediated signaling pathway that regulate root and hypocotyl growth, lateral root formation, cell elongation, and gravitropism. Appears to allow pericycle cells to overcome G2 arrest prior to lateral root development. Plays a role in ethylene signaling in roots. Confers sensitivity to the virulent bacterial pathoge
   3364..3384    +  CDS            FLAG (fragment): FLAG® epitope tag, followed by an enterokinase cleavage site
   3450..3574    -  protein_bind   attR2: mutant version of attR; recombination site for the Gateway® LR reaction LR Clonase™
   3578..3625    +  misc_feature   MCS (fragment): pBluescript multiple cloning site
   3672..3861    +  terminator     CYC1 terminator: S. cerevisiae CYC1; transcription terminator for CYC1
   3859..4179    +  CDS            YO201_YEAST (fragment): Protein uncertain: Swiss-Prot protein existence level 5. From Saccharomyces cerevisiae (strain ATCC 204508 / S288c) (Baker's yeast).
   4175..4873    +  CDS            DED1 (fragment): DED1_YEAST - Also known as SPP81. Experimental evidence at protein level: Swiss-Prot protein existence level 1. ATP-binding RNA helicase involved in translation initiation. Remodels RNA in response to ADP and ATP concentrations by facilitating disruption, but also formation of RNA duplexes. Has weak ATP-dependent affinity for dsRNA, but strong ATP-dependent affinity for ssRNA. Acts as a virus host factor involved in the replication of the MBV and the L-A viruses by promoting the negative-strand RNA synthesis. May be involved in recognition of the preinitiation complex and DNA binding of the RN
   4910..4926    -  protein_bind   lac operator: The lac repressor binds to the lac operator to inhibit transcription in E. coli. This inhibition can be relieved by adding lactose or isopropyl-β-D-thiogalactopyranoside (IPTG). lac repressor encoded by lacI
   4934..4964    -  promoter       lac promoter: promoter for the E. coli lac operon
   4979..5000    -  protein_bind   CAP binding site: CAP binding activates transcription in the presence of cAMP. E. coli catabolite activator protein
   5013..5105    -  CDS            lacI (fragment): lac repressor; lacI; The lac repressor binds to the lac operator to inhibit transcription in E. coli. This inhibition can be relieved by adding lactose or isopropyl-β-D-thiogalactopyranoside (IPTG).
   5288..5876    -  rep_origin     ori: high-copy-number ColE1/pMB1/pBR322/pUC origin of replication
   6047..6907    -  CDS            AmpR: β-lactamase; bla; confers resistance to ampicillin, carbenicillin, and related antibiotics
   6908..7012    -  promoter       AmpR promoter: bla
   7107..7142    +  CDS            rop (fragment): Rop protein, which maintains plasmids at low copy number; rop
   7244..7293    +  misc_feature   bom (fragment): basis of mobility region from pBR322
   7306..7380    -  CDS            MRM1 (fragment): MRM1_YEAST - Also known as PET56 From Saccharomyces cerevisiae (strain ATCC 204508 / S288c) (Baker's yeast).
   7430..7617    +  promoter       HIS3 promoter: S. cerevisiae HIS3
   7618..658     +  CDS            HIS3 (across the origin): imidazoleglycerol-phosphate dehydratase, required for histidine biosynthesis; S. cerevisiae HIS3; yeast auxotrophic marker
