[The description below was written by a language model from this plasmid's Addgene catalogue record and pLannotate feature annotations shown in this document.]
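Description:
pGP8GF-AtTIR1 is a yeast expression plasmid built on the pGP8GF backbone that carries the Arabidopsis thaliana auxin receptor TIR1, introduced by Gateway cloning. In E. coli it is propagated through a high-copy ColE1/pUC-type origin and selected with ampicillin via the β-lactamase gene. In Saccharomyces cerevisiae, selection relies on the HIS3 auxotrophic marker, which is driven by its own promoter. The feature table shows no yeast replication origin (neither 2μ nor CEN/ARS). It does show fragments of yeast genomic sequence flanking the HIS3 region (MRM1/PET56, DED1 and an adjacent uncharacterised ORF). This arrangement is consistent with an integrating vector targeted to the HIS3 locus, although the record does not state this explicitly.

The expression cassette places the TIR1 coding sequence under the strong constitutive TDH3 (GAP/GPD) promoter. An annotated FLAG epitope fragment lies downstream of the ORF, suggesting a C-terminal tag, and is followed by a Gateway recombination site remnant (annotated as attR2) and the CYC1 terminator. An ADH1 terminator sits just upstream of the promoter, after the HIS3 marker. Residual lac promoter/operator, lacI, rop and bom fragments are carry-overs from the bacterial backbone.

TIR1 is the F-box subunit of the SCF(TIR1) ubiquitin ligase, which binds auxin and targets Aux/IAA repressors for proteasomal degradation. Expressing it in yeast lets plant nuclear auxin signalling be reconstituted in a heterologous cell. The associated work used this synthetic approach to characterise auxin response components, and the Arabidopsis receptor presumably served as a defined or reference component alongside the maize components.
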