Addgene plasmid #188427: pGP8GF-AtTIR1
Purpose: Arabidopsis Nuclear Auxin Signaling Receptor TIR1
Depositing lab: Britney Moss. Depositing organization: Whitman College. Publication: A Synthetic Approach Allows Rapid Characterization of the Maize Nuclear Auxin Response Circuit. Ramos Baez R, Buckley Y, Yu H, Chen Z, Gallavotti A, Nemhauser JL, Moss BL. Plant Physiol. 2020 Apr;182(4):1713-1722. doi: 10.1104/pp.19.01475. Epub 2020 Mar 2. PubMed 32123041.
Backbone
  Vector backbone: pGP8GF
  Vector type: Yeast Expression
  Selectable markers: HIS3
Growth in bacteria
  Bacterial resistance: Ampicillin, 100 μg/mL
  Growth temperature: 37°C
  Growth strain: DH5alpha
  Copy number: Unknown
Gene/Insert
  Gene/Insert name: Auxin Signaling Receptor TIR1
  Species: A. thaliana (mustard weed)
  Entrez Gene: TIR1 (a.k.a. AT3G62980, AtTIR1, TRANSPORT INHIBITOR RESPONSE 1)
  Cloning method: Gateway Cloning
  Sequencing primers: 5′ CAAATTAAAGCCTTCGAGCGTCCC
Terms and licenses: Academic/Nonprofit Terms; Industry Terms: Not Available to Industry
How to cite: pGP8GF-AtTIR1 was a gift from Britney Moss (Addgene plasmid # 188427 ; http://n2t.net/addgene:188427 ; RRID:Addgene_188427)
